Addgene plasmid #113984: pOGG010
Purpose: Vector construction module. RK2 (IncP) low-copy number origin of replication for construction of Golden Gate cloning vectors
Depositing lab: Philip Poole. Depositing organization: University of Oxford. Publication: A Bacterial Expression Vector Archive (BEVA) for Flexible Modular Assembly of Golden Gate-Compatible Vectors. Geddes BA, Mendoza-Suarez MA, Poole PS. Front Microbiol. 2019 Jan 14;9:3345. doi: 10.3389/fmicb.2018.03345. eCollection 2018. PubMed 30692983.
Backbone
  Vector backbone: pLVC-P2-gent
  Vector type: Bacterial Expression
Growth in bacteria
  Bacterial resistance: Spectinomycin, 50 μg/mL
  Growth temperature: 37°C
  Growth strain: DH5alpha
  Copy number: Low Copy
Gene/Insert
  Gene/Insert name: RK2 (IncP)
  Species: Synthetic
  Mutation: Domesticated for Golden Gate cloning
  Cloning method: Unknown
Terms and licenses: Academic/Nonprofit Terms; Industry Terms: Not Available to Industry
Depositor comments: pLVC-P2-gent. Backbone from Invitrogen for synthesised parts. Please visit https://www.biorxiv.org/content/early/2018/08/16/392423 for bioRxiv preprint.
How to cite: pOGG010 was a gift from Philip Poole (Addgene plasmid # 113984 ; http://n2t.net/addgene:113984 ; RRID:Addgene_113984)
