[The description below was written by a language model from this plasmid's Addgene catalogue record and pLannotate feature annotations shown in this document.]
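Description:
pOGG010 is a part-donor plasmid from the Bacterial Expression Vector Archive (BEVA), a modular system for assembling Golden Gate-compatible bacterial vectors. It is not an expression construct in its own right. It stores one "vector construction module", the RK2 (IncP) low-copy origin of replication, which can be combined with other modules to build new cloning vectors. The insert is recorded as synthetic and "domesticated for Golden Gate cloning", which normally means that internal Type IIS restriction sites were removed. The record does not name the enzymes or overhangs involved. The module sits in a commercial backbone used to deliver synthesised parts, listed as pLVC-P2-gent. Despite that name, the listed selection is spectinomycin, and the annotated marker is aadA (streptomycin/spectinomycin resistance), with an AmpR (bla) promoter annotated nearby in the same orientation.

In the 5,040 nt sequence, the RK2 module comprises the incP oriV, the trfA gene, whose product binds and activates oriV, and an incP oriT, which allows conjugal mobilisation when transfer functions are supplied in trans. A short Tn5 transposase fragment lies between trfA and oriV and is probably a remnant of the source DNA. The carrier backbone contributes a ColE1/pUC-type origin, which the annotation describes as high-copy even though the catalogue lists the plasmid as low copy. It also carries a T7 promoter and fragments of lacZα and the M13 origin. The very short matches to the CloDF13 origin, the RSF origin and lacI are unlikely to be functional. The plasmid is typically used as a source of a broad-host-range, low-copy, mobilisable replicon for custom vector assembly.
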