Features (pLannotate 1.2.2; 13 found; start..end, strand, type, name):
      3..134     -  rep_origin     M13 ori (fragment): M13 bacteriophage origin of replication; arrow indicates direction of (+) strand synthesis
    155..311     -  CDS            lacZα (fragment): LacZα fragment of β-galactosidase; lacZ fragment
    320..338     +  promoter       T7 promoter: promoter for bacteriophage T7 RNA polymerase
    539..647     +  oriT           oriT: incP origin of transfer
    708..1856    -  CDS            trfA: trans-acting replication protein that binds to and activates oriV
   1908..2189    -  CDS            tnpA (fragment): TN5P_ECOLX - Also known as tnp. Experimental evidence at protein level: Swiss-Prot protein existence level 1. Mediates transposition of transposon Tn5 by a 'cut and paste' mechanism. First, the monomeric transposase binds the 19 bp inverted DNA repeats flanking the transposon. Then, dimerization of the DNA- bound transposase creates a synaptic DNA complex. After nicking of the first DNA strand, excision of the transposon proceeds through a series of intermediates. The transposase then mediates the insertion of the transposon at a new site by strand transfer. The activity of the wild- type tran
   2249..2780    -  rep_origin     oriV: incP origin of replication
   2836..2871    -  rep_origin     CloDF13 ori (fragment): Plasmids containing the CloDF13 (CDF) origin of replication can be propagated in E. coli cells that contain additional plasmids with compatible origins.
   2938..2985    -  CDS            lacI (fragment): lac repressor; lacI; The lac repressor binds to the lac operator to inhibit transcription in E. coli. This inhibition can be relieved by adding lactose or isopropyl-β-D-thiogalactopyranoside (IPTG).
   3022..3062    -  rep_origin     RSF ori (fragment): Plasmids containing the RSF 1030 origin of replication can be propagated in E. coli cells that contain additional plasmids with compatible origins.
   3140..3728    -  rep_origin     ori: high-copy-number ColE1/pMB1/pBR322/pUC origin of replication
   3905..4693    -  CDS            aadA: S3AD_ECOLX - Experimental evidence at protein level: Swiss-Prot protein existence level 1. Mediates bacterial resistance to the antibiotics streptomycin and spectinomycin. From Escherichia coli.
   4913..5017    -  promoter       AmpR promoter: bla
>Addgene plasmid #113984 | pOGG010 | addgene full sequence | sequence record 223395 | Addgene NGS Result
CTAAATTGTAAGCGTTAATATTTTGTTAAAATTCGCGTTAAATTTTTGTTAAATCAGCTCATTTTTTAAC
CAATAGGCCGAAATCGGCAAAATCCCTTATAAATCAAAAGAATAGACCGAGATAGGGTTGAGTGGCCGCT
ACAGGGCGCTCCCATTCGCCATTCAGGCTGCGCAACTGTTGGGAAGGGCGTTTCGGTGCGGGCCTCTTCG
CTATTACGCCAGCTGGCGAAAGGGGGATGTGCTGCAAGGCGATTAAGTTGGGTAACGCCAGGGTTTTCCC
AGTCACGACGTTGTAAAACGACGGCCAGTGAGCGCGACGTAATACGACTCACTATAGGGCGAATTGAGTG
AAGGCCGTCAAGGCCTAGGCGCGCCATGAGCTCCACTCTGTGCGTCTCAACTACTTTTCCGCTGCATAAC
CCTGCTTCGGGGTCATTATAGCGATTTTTTCGGTATATCCATCCTTTTTCGCACGATATACAGGATTTTG
CCAAAGGGTTCGTGTAGACTTTCCTTGGTGTATCCAACGGCGTCAGCCGGGCAGGATAGGTGAAGTAGGC
CCACCCGCGAGCGGGTGTTCCTTCTTCACTGTCCCTTATTCGCACCTGGCGGTGCTCAACGGGAATCCTG
CTCTGCGAGGCTGGCCGTAGGCCGGCCGCGATGCAGGTGGCTGCTGAACCCCCAGCCGGAACTGACCCCA
CAAGGCCCTAGCGTTTGCAATGCACCAGGTCATCATTGACCCAGGCGTGTTCCACCAGGCCGCTGCCTCG
CAACTCTTCGCAGGCTTCGCCGACCTGCTCGCGCCACTTCTTCACGCGGGTGGAATCCGATCCGCACATG
AGGCGGAAGGTTTCCAGCTTGAGCGGGTACGGCTCCCGGTGCGAGCTGAAATAGTCGAACATCCGTCGGG
CCGTCGGCGACAGCTTGCGGTACTTCTCCCATATGAATTTCGTGTAGTGGTCGCCAGCAAACAGCACGAC
GATTTCCTCGTCGATCAGGACCTGGCAACGGGACGTTTTCTTGCCACGGTCCAGGACGCGGAAGCGGTGC
AGCAGCGACACCGATTCCAGGTGCCCAACGCGGTCGGACGTGAAGCCCATCGCCGTCGCCTGTAGGCGCG
ACAGGCATTCCTCGGCCTTCGTGTAATACCGGCCATTGATCGACCAGCCCAGGTCCTGGCAAAGCTCGTA
GAACGTGAAGGTGATCGGCTCGCCGATAGGGGTGCGCTTCGCGTACTCCAACACCTGCTGCCACACCAGT
TCGTCATCGTCGGCCCGCAGCTCGACGCCGGTGTAGGTGATCTTCACGTCCTTGTTGACGTGGAAAATGA
CCTTGTTTTGCAGCGCCTCGCGCGGGATTTTCTTGTTGCGCGTGGTGAACAGGGCAGAGCGGGCCGTGTC
GTTTGGCATCGCTCGCATCGTGTCCGGCCACGGCGCAATATCGAACAAGGAAAGCTGCATTTCCTTGATC
TGCTGCTTCGTGTGTTTCAGCAACGCGGCCTGCTTGGCTTCGCTGACCTGTTTTGCCAGGTCCTCGCCGG
CGGTTTTTCGCTTCTTGGTCGTCATAGTTCCTCGCGTGTCGATGGTCATCGACTTCGCCAAACCTGCCGC
CTCCTGTTCGAGCCGACGCGAACGCTCCACGGCGGCCGATGGCGCGGGCAGGGCAGGGGGAGCCAGTTGC
ACGCTGTCGCGCTCGATCTTGGCCGTAGCTTGCTGGACTATCGAGCCGACGGACTGGAAGGTTTCGCGGG
GCGCACGCATGACGGTGCGGCTTGCGATGGTTTCGGCATCCTCGGCGGAAAACCCCGCGTCGATCAGTTC
TTGCCTGTATGCCTTCCGGTCAAACGTCCGATTCATTCACCCTCCTTGCGGGATTGCCCCGGAATTAATT
CCCCGGATCGATCCGTCGATCTTGATCCCCTGCGCCATCAGATCCTTGGCGGCAAGAAAGCCATCCAGTT
TACTTTGCAGGGCTTCCCAACCTTACCAGAGGGCGCCCCAGCTGGCAATTCCGGTTCGCTTGCTGTCCAT
AAAACCGCCCAGTCTAGCTATCGCCATGTAAGCCCACTGCAAGCTACCTGCTTTCTCTTTGCGCTTGCGT
TTTCCCTTGTCCAGATAGCCCAGTAGCTGACATTCATCCGGGGTCAGCACCGTTTCTGCGGACTGGCTTT
CTACGTGGCTGCCATTTTTGGGGTGAGGCCGTTCGCGGCCGAGGGGCGCAGCCCCTGGGGGGATGGGAGG
CCCGCGTTAGCGGGCCGGGAGGGTTCGAGAAGGGGGGGCACCCCCCTTCGGCGTGCGCGGTCACGCGCAC
AGGGCGCAGCCCTGGTTAAAAACAAGGTTTATAAATATTGGTTTAAAAGCAGGTTAAAAGACAGGTTAGC
GGTGGCCGAAAAACGGGCGGAAACCCTTGCAAATGCTGGATTTTCTGCCTGTGGACAGCCCCTCAAATGT
CAATAGGTGCGCCCCTCATCTGTCAGCACTCTGCCCCTCAAGTGTCAAGGATCGCGCCCCTCATCTGTCA
GTAGTCGCGCCCCTCAAGTGTCAATACCGCAGGGCACTTATCCCCAGGCTTGTCCACATCATCTGTGGGA
AACTCGCGTAAAATCAGGCGTTTTCGCCGATTTGCGAGGCTGGCCAGCTCCACGTCGCCGGCCGAAATCG
AGCCTGCCCCTCATCTGTCAACGCCGCGCCGGGTGAGTCGGCCCCTCAAGTGTCAACGTCCGCCCCTCAT
CTGTCAGTGAGGGCCAAGTTTTCCGCGAGGTATCCACAACGCCGGCGGCCCTACATGGCTCTGCTGTAGT
GAGTGGGTTGCGCTCCGGCAGCGGTCCTGATCCCCCGCAGAAAAAAAGGATCTCAAGAAGATCCTTTGAT
CTTTTCTACATTACTGAGACGCACGAAGTGGGTACCTCTTAATTAACTGGCCTCATGGGCCTTCACTTCA
CTGCCCGCTTTCCAGTCGGGAAACCTGTCGTGCCAGCTGCATTAACATGGTCATAGCTGTTTCCTTGCGT
ATTGGGCGCTCTCCGCTTCCTCGCTCACTGACTCGCTGCGCTCGGTCGTTCGGGTAAAGCCTGGGGTGCC
TAATGAGCAAAAGGCCAGCAAAAGGCCAGGAACCGTAAAAAGGCCGCGTTGCTGGCGTTTTTCCATAGGC
TCCGCCCCCCTGACGAGCATCACAAAAATCGACGCTCAAGTCAGAGGTGGCGAAACCCGACAGGACTATA
AAGATACCAGGCGTTTCCCCCTGGAAGCTCCCTCGTGCGCTCTCCTGTTCCGACCCTGCCGCTTACCGGA
TACCTGTCCGCCTTTCTCCCTTCGGGAAGCGTGGCGCTTTCTCATAGCTCACGCTGTAGGTATCTCAGTT
CGGTGTAGGTCGTTCGCTCCAAGCTGGGCTGTGTGCACGAACCCCCCGTTCAGCCCGACCGCTGCGCCTT
ATCCGGTAACTATCGTCTTGAGTCCAACCCGGTAAGACACGACTTATCGCCACTGGCAGCAGCCACTGGT
AACAGGATTAGCAGAGCGAGGTATGTAGGCGGTGCTACAGAGTTCTTGAAGTGGTGGCCTAACTACGGCT
ACACTAGAAGAACAGTATTTGGTATCTGCGCTCTGCTGAAGCCAGTTACCTTCGGAAAAAGAGTTGGTAG
CTCTTGATCCGGCAAACAAACCACCGCTGGTAGCGGTGGTTTTTTTGTTTGCAAGCAGCAGATTACGCGC
AGAAAAAAAGGATCTCAAGAAGATCCTTTGATCTTTTCTACGGGGTCTGACGCTCAGTGGAACGAAAACT
CACGTTAAGGGATTTTGGTCATGAGATTATCAAAAAGGATCTTCACCTAGATCCTTTTAAATTAAAAATG
AAGTTTTAAATCAATCTAAAGTATATATGAGTAAACTTGGTCTGACAGTTATTATTTACCCACCACTTTG
GTAATTTCGCCTTTCACGTAATGCACAAATTCTTCCAGCTGATCCGCACGGCTGGCCAGACGATCTTCTT
CCTGGCCCAGATACGCCTGACGCGCTTCCAGAATCACCGGCTGATACTGCGCCGGCAGACGTTCCATGGC
CCAATCCGCCGCCACATCTTTCGGCGCAATTTTGCCGGTCACCGCGCTATACCAAATACGGCTCAGGGTC
AGCACCACGTTGCGTTCATCACCCGCCCAATCCGGCGGGCTGTTCCACAGGGTCAGGGTTTCGTTCAGCG
CTTCAAACAGGTCCTGTTCCGGCACCGGATCAAACAGTTCTTCCGCTGCCGGACCAACCAGCGCCACGCT
ATGTTCACGCGCTTTGGTCAGCAGAATGGCCAGATCGATATCAATGGTCGCCGGTTCAAAAATGCCGGCC
AGAATATCGTTACGCTGCCATTCGCCAAACTGCAGCTCACGTTTCGCCGGATAACGCCACGGAATAATGT
CATCATGCACCACGATGGTCACTTCCACCGCACGCAGAATTTCGCTTTCACCCGGGCTCGCGCTGGTTTC
CAGCAGATCGTTAATCAGCGCACGACGGGTGGTTTCATCCAGACGCACGGTCACGGTCACCAGCAGATCA
ATATCGCTATGCGGTTTCAGGCCGCCATCCACCGCGCTGCCATACAGATGCACGGCCAGCAGGGTCGGTT
CCAGATGACGTTCAATCACGCCCACCACTTCAGACAGCTGGGTGCTCACTTCCGCAATCACCGCTTCACG
CATAATGTTCAGTTTGGTTTTCGGACGGCTGCCCTGCTGGGTCACATCGTTGCTGCTCCACAGCATCAGG
CAACGGCCCACCGCATAACGCGCCTGCTGTTTGCTCGCACGCGGCATGCTCTGCACGCCAAAAAAGCAAT
CATAGCACGCCATAAACACCGCCACCGCACCATTACCGCCGCTACGTTCGGTCAGGGTACGGCTCCAATT
ACGGCTACGCATACTCTTCCTTTTTCAATATTATTGAAGCATTTATCAGGGTTATTGTCTCATGAGCGGA
TACATATTTGAATGTATTTAGAAAAATAAACAAATAGGGGTTCCGCGCACATTTCCCCGAAAAGTGCCAC
